Addgene plasmid #201148: pCAG_eGCaMP(2+)
Purpose: expresses eGCaMP2+ in mammalian cells
Depositing lab: Andre Berndt. Depositing organization: University of Washington. Publication: Machine Learning Ensemble Directed Engineering of Genetically Encoded Fluorescent Calcium Indicators. Wait SJ, Rappleye M, Lee JD, Goy ME, Smith N, Berndt A. Res Sq. 2023 Aug 7:rs.3.rs-3146778. doi: 10.21203/rs.3.rs-3146778/v1. Preprint. PubMed 37609342.
Backbone
  Vector backbone: pCDNA3.1
  Vector type: Mammalian Expression
Growth in bacteria
  Bacterial resistance: Ampicillin, 100 μg/mL
  Growth temperature: 37°C
  Growth strain: DH5alpha
  Copy number: Unknown
Gene/Insert
  Gene/Insert name: eGCaMP2+
Terms and licenses: Academic/Nonprofit Terms; Industry Terms: Not Available to Industry
Depositor comments: Please visit https://www.biorxiv.org/content/10.1101/2023.04.13.536801v1 for bioRxiv preprint.
How to cite: pCAG_eGCaMP(2+) was a gift from Andre Berndt (Addgene plasmid # 201148 ; http://n2t.net/addgene:201148 ; RRID:Addgene_201148)
