[The description below was written by a language model from this plasmid's Addgene catalogue record and pLannotate feature annotations shown in this document.]
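Description:
pCAG_eGCaMP(2+) is a 7,277-nt mammalian expression plasmid for producing eGCaMP2+, a genetically encoded fluorescent calcium indicator that the associated publication describes as arising from machine-learning-directed engineering of such sensors. The catalogue lists the backbone as pCDNA3.1. The annotated sequence, however, shows a pCAGGS-style architecture, in keeping with the plasmid's name, and no mammalian selection marker is annotated. In E. coli the plasmid is maintained through a high-copy ColE1/pUC-type origin and selected with ampicillin via the β-lactamase gene and its own promoter.

Expression is driven by the composite CAG promoter, made up of the human cytomegalovirus immediate-early enhancer, the chicken β-actin promoter and a chimeric chicken β-actin/rabbit β-globin intron. This combination gives strong, broadly active transcription in mammalian cells. The roughly 1.35 kb open reading frame downstream is annotated as a GCaMP6s fragment, which suggests that eGCaMP2+ is closely related to that sensor; the record does not list the specific amino-acid changes. Following the coding sequence are a second short chimeric intron (human β-globin/immunoglobulin heavy chain), a WPRE that enhances transcript stability and expression, and a bovine growth hormone polyadenylation signal. A rabbit β-globin polyadenylation signal with a small β-globin remnant lies further downstream. An SV40 origin, which allows episomal replication in cells expressing large T antigen, and an SV40 polyadenylation signal are also present. Short lac promoter/operator, lacI and T3 promoter annotations appear to be backbone remnants. The construct is suited to transfection-based expression of the sensor for fluorescence imaging of calcium dynamics in mammalian cells.
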