Features (pLannotate 1.2.2; 23 found; start..end, strand, type, name):
    717..821     -  promoter       AmpR promoter: bla
    852..870     +  enhancer       CMV enhancer (fragment): human cytomegalovirus immediate early enhancer
    887..1266    +  enhancer       CMV enhancer: human cytomegalovirus immediate early enhancer
   1268..1543    +  promoter       chicken β-actin promoter: No description available
   1544..2560    +  intron         chimeric intron: chimera between introns from chicken β-actin and rabbit β-globin
   2627..3977    +  CDS            GCaMP6s (fragment): improved fluorescent protein-based calcium sensor (Chen et al., 2013)
   4016..4148    +  intron         chimeric intron: chimera between introns from human β-globin and immunoglobulin heavy chain genes
   4157..4745    +  misc_feature   WPRE: woodchuck hepatitis virus posttranscriptional regulatory element
   4749..4765    +  misc_feature   MCS (fragment): pUC18/19 multiple cloning site
   4778..4889    +  polyA_signal   bGH poly(A) signal: bovine growth hormone polyadenylation signal
   4985..5003    -  promoter       T3 promoter: promoter for bacteriophage T3 RNA polymerase
   5062..5136    +  CDS            HBB (fragment): HBB_PONPY - Experimental evidence at transcript level: Swiss-Prot protein existence level 2. Involved in oxygen transport from the lung to the various peripheral tissues. From Pongo pygmaeus (Bornean orangutan).
   5211..5266    +  polyA_signal   β-globin poly(A) signal: rabbit β-globin polyadenylation signal (Gil and Proudfoot, 1987)
   5651..5667    -  protein_bind   lac operator: The lac repressor binds to the lac operator to inhibit transcription in E. coli. This inhibition can be relieved by adding lactose or isopropyl-β-D-thiogalactopyranoside (IPTG). lac repressor encoded by lacI
   5675..5705    -  promoter       lac promoter: promoter for the E. coli lac operon
   5720..5741    -  protein_bind   CAP binding site: CAP binding activates transcription in the presence of cAMP. E. coli catabolite activator protein
   5754..5793    -  CDS            lacI (fragment): lac repressor; lacI; The lac repressor binds to the lac operator to inhibit transcription in E. coli. This inhibition can be relieved by adding lactose or isopropyl-β-D-thiogalactopyranoside (IPTG).
   5800..5822    +  promoter       SV40 promoter (fragment): SV40 enhancer and early promoter
   5846..5981    +  rep_origin     SV40 ori: SV40 origin of replication
   6001..6135    +  polyA_signal   SV40 poly(A) signal: SV40 polyadenylation signal
   6137..6191    -  CDS            lacI (fragment): lac repressor; lacI; The lac repressor binds to the lac operator to inhibit transcription in E. coli. This inhibition can be relieved by adding lactose or isopropyl-β-D-thiogalactopyranoside (IPTG).
   6374..6962    -  rep_origin     ori: high-copy-number ColE1/pMB1/pBR322/pUC origin of replication
   7133..716     -  CDS            AmpR (across the origin): β-lactamase; bla; confers resistance to ampicillin, carbenicillin, and related antibiotics
>Addgene plasmid #201148 | pCAG_eGCaMP(2+) | addgene full sequence | sequence record 396537 | Addgene NGS Result
CCACGCTCACCGGCTCCAGATTTATCAGCAATAAACCAGCCAGCCGGAAGGGCCGAGCGCAGAAGTGGTC
CTGCAACTTTATCCGCCTCCATCCAGTCTATTAATTGTTGCCGGGAAGCTAGAGTAAGTAGTTCGCCAGT
TAATAGTTTGCGCAACGTTGTTGCCATTGCTACAGGCATCGTGGTGTCACGCTCGTCGTTTGGTATGGCT
TCATTCAGCTCCGGTTCCCAACGATCAAGGCGAGTTACATGATCCCCCATGTTGTGCAAAAAAGCGGTTA
GCTCCTTCGGTCCTCCGATCGTTGTCAGAAGTAAGTTGGCCGCAGTGTTATCACTCATGGTTATGGCAGC
ACTGCATAATTCTCTTACTGTCATGCCATCCGTAAGATGCTTTTCTGTGACTGGTGAGTACTCAACCAAG
TCATTCTGAGAATAGTGTATGCGGCGACCGAGTTGCTCTTGCCCGGCGTCAATACGGGATAATACCGCGC
CACATAGCAGAACTTTAAAAGTGCTCATCATTGGAAAACGTTCTTCGGGGCGAAAACTCTCAAGGATCTT
ACCGCTGTTGAGATCCAGTTCGATGTAACCCACTCGTGCACCCAACTGATCTTCAGCATCTTTTACTTTC
ACCAGCGTTTCTGGGTGAGCAAAAACAGGAAGGCAAAATGCCGCAAAAAAGGGAATAAGGGCGACACGGA
AATGTTGAATACTCATACTCTTCCTTTTTCAATATTATTGAAGCATTTATCAGGGTTATTGTCTCATGAG
CGGATACATATTTGAATGTATTTAGAAAAATAAACAAATAGGGGTTCCGCGCACATTTCCCCGAAAAGTG
CCACCTGGGTCGACATTGATTATTGACTAGAGTCATCCTCATCGTCGACATTGATTATTGACTAGTTATT
AATAGTAATCAATTACGGGGTCATTAGTTCATAGCCCATATATGGAGTTCCGCGTTACATAACTTACGGT
AAATGGCCCGCCTGGCTGACCGCCCAACGACCCCCGCCCATTGACGTCAATAATGACGTATGTTCCCATA
GTAACGCCAATAGGGACTTTCCATTGACGTCAATGGGTGGAGTATTTACGGTAAACTGCCCACTTGGCAG
TACATCAAGTGTATCATATGCCAAGTACGCCCCCTATTGACGTCAATGACGGTAAATGGCCCGCCTGGCA
TTATGCCCAGTACATGACCTTATGGGACTTTCCTACTTGGCAGTACATCTACGTATTAGTCATCGCTATT
ACCATGGTCGAGGTGAGCCCCACGTTCTGCTTCACTCTCCCCATCTCCCCCCCCTCCCCACCCCCAATTT
TGTATTTATTTATTTTTTAATTATTTTGTGCAGCGATGGGGGCGGGGGGGGGGGGGGGGCGCGCCAGGCG
GGGCGGGGCGGGGCGAGGGGCGGGGCGGGGCGAGGCGGAGAGGTGCGGCGGCAGCCAATCAGAGCGGCGC
GCTCCGAAAGTTTCCTTTTATGGCGAGGCGGCGGCGGCGGCGGCCCTATAAAAAGCGAAGCGCGCGGCGG
GCGGGAGTCGCTGCGCGCTGCCTTCGCCCCGTGCCCCGCTCCGCCGCCGCCTCGCGCCGCCCGCCCCGGC
TCTGACTGACCGCGTTACTCCCACAGGTGAGCGGGCGGGACGGCCCTTCTCCTCCGGGCTGTAATTAGCG
CTTGGTTTAATGACGGCTTGTTTCTTTTCTGTGGCTGCGTGAAAGCCTTGAGGGGCTCCGGGAGGGCCCT
TTGTGCGGGGGGAGCGGCTCGGGGGGTGCGTGCGTGTGTGTGTGCGTGGGGAGCGCCGCGTGCGGCTCCG
CGCTGCCCGGCGGCTGTGAGCGCTGCGGGCGCGGCGCGGGGCTTTGTGCGCTCCGCAGTGTGCGCGAGGG
GAGCGCGGCCGGGGGCGGTGCCCCGCGGTGCGGGGGGGGCTGCGAGGGGAACAAAGGCTGCGTGCGGGGT
GTGTGCGTGGGGGGGTGAGCAGGGGGTGTGGGCGCGTCGGTCGGGCTGCAACCCCCCCTGCACCCCCCTC
CCCGAGTTGCTGAGCACGGCCCGGCTTCGGGTGCGGGGCTCCGTACGGGGCGTGGCGCGGGGCTCGCCGT
GCCGGGCGGGGGGTGGCGGCAGGTGGGGGTGCCGGGCGGGGCGGGGCCGCCTCGGGCCGGGGAGGGCTCG
GGGGAGGGGCGCGGCGGCCCCCGGAGCGCCGGCGGCTGTCGAGGCGCGGCGAGCCGCAGCCATTGCCTTT
TATGGTAATCGTGCGAGAGGGCGCAGGGACTTCCTTTGTCCCAAATCTGTGCGGAGCCGAAATCTGGGAG
GCGCCGCCGCACCCCCTCTAGCGGGCGCGGGGCGAAGCGGTGCGGCGCCGGCAGGAAGGAAATGGGCGGG
GAGGGCCTTCGTGCGTCGCCGCGCCGCCGTCCCCTTCTCCCTCTCCAGCCTCGGGGCTGTCCGCGGGGGG
ACGGCTGCCTTCGGGGGGGACGGGGCAGGGCGGGGTTCGGCTTCTGGCGTGTGACCGGCGGCTCTAGAGC
CTCTGCTAACCATGTTCATGCCTTCTTCTTTTTCCTACAGCTCCTGGGCAACGTGCTGGTTATTGTGCTG
TCTCATCATTTTGGCAAAGAATTCGGTACCGCCACCATGGGTTCTCATCATCATCATCATCATGGTATGG
CTAGCATGACTGGTGGACAGCAAATGGGTCGGGATCTGTACGACGATGACGATAAGGATCTCGCCACCAT
GGTCGACTCATCACGTCGTAAGTGGAATAAGACAGGTCACGCAGTCAGAGTGATAGGTCGGCTGAGCTCA
CTCGAGAACGTCTATATCAAGGCCGACAAGCAGAAGAACGGCATCAAGGCGAACTTCCACATCCGCCACA
ACATCGAGGACGGCGGCGTGCAGCTCGCCTACCACTACCAGCAGAACACCCCCATCGGCGACGGCCCCGT
GCTGCTGCCCGACAACCACTACCTGAGCGTGCAGTCCAAACTTTCGAAAGACCCCAACGAGAAGCGCGAT
CACATGGTCCTGCTGGAGTTCGTGACCGCCGCCGGGATCACTCTCGGCATGGACGAGCTGTACAAGGGCG
GTACCGGAGGGAGCATGGTGAGCAAGGGCGAGGAGCTGTTCACCGGGGTGGTGCCCATCCTGGTCGAGCT
GGACGGCGACGTAAACGGCCACAAGTTCAGCGTGTCCGGCGAGGGTGAGGGCGATGCCACCTACGGCAAG
CTGACCCTGAAGTTCATCTGCACCACCGGCAAGCTGCCCGTGCCCTGGCCCACCCTCGTGACCACCCTGA
CCTACGGCGTGCAGTGCTTCAGCCGCTACCCCGACCACATGAAGCAGCACGACTTCTTCAAGTCCGCCAT
GCCCGAAGGCTACATCCAGGAGCGCACCATCTTCTTCAAGGACGACGGCAACTACAAGACCCGCGCCGAG
GTGAAGTTCGAGGGCGACACCCTGGTGAACCGCATCGAGCTTAAGGGCATCGACTTCAAGGAGGACGGCA
ACATCCTGGGGCACAAGCTGGAGTACAACCTTCCTGACGATCTGACTGAAGAGCAGATCGCAGAATTTAA
AGAGCACTTCTCCCTATTTGACAAGGACGGGGATGGGACAATAACAACCAAGGAGCTGGGGACGGTGATG
CGGTCTCTGGGGCAGAACCCCACAGAAGCAGAGCTGCAGGACATGATCAATGAAGTAGATGCCGACGGTG
ACGGCACAATCGACTTCCCTGAGTTCCTGACAATGATGGCAAGAAAAATGAAATACAGGGACACGGAAGA
AGAAATTAGAGAAGCGTTCGGTGTGTTTGATAAGGATGGCAATGGCTACATCAGTGCAGCAGAGCTTCGC
CACGTGATGACAAACCTTGGAGAGAAGTTAACAGATGAAGAGGTTGATGAAATGATCAGGGAAGCAGACA
TCGATGGGGATGGTCAGGTAAACTACGAAGAGTTTGTACAAATGATGACAGCGAAGTAATGTACAAGTAA
AGCGGCCCCGGACTCGAGGCCGCAGGTAAGTATCAAGGTTACAAGACAGGTTTAAGGAGACCAATAGAAA
CTGGGCTTGTCGAGACAGAGAAGACTCTTGCGTTTCTGATAGGCACCTATTGGTCTTACTGACATCCACT
TTGCCTTTCTCTCCACAGGTGTCGACAATCAACCTCTGGATTACAAAATTTGTGAAAGATTGACTGGTAT
TCTTAACTATGTTGCTCCTTTTACGCTATGTGGATACGCTGCTTTAATGCCTTTGTATCATGCTATTGCT
TCCCGTATGGCTTTCATTTTCTCCTCCTTGTATAAATCCTGGTTGCTGTCTCTTTATGAGGAGTTGTGGC
CCGTTGTCAGGCAACGTGGCGTGGTGTGCACTGTGTTTGCTGACGCAACCCCCACTGGTTGGGGCATTGC
CACCACCTGTCAGCTCCTTTCCGGGACTTTCGCTTTCCCCCTCCCTATTGCCACGGCGGAACTCATCGCC
GCCTGCCTTGCCCGCTGCTGGACAGGGGCTCGGCTGTTGGGCACTGACAATTCCGTGGTGTTGTCGGGGA
AGCTGACGTCCTTTCCATGGCTGCTCGCCTGTGTTGCCACCTGGATTCTGCGCGGGACGTCCTTCTGCTA
CGTCCCTTCGGCCCTCAATCCAGCGGACCTTCCTTCCCGCGGCCTGCTGCCGGCTCTGCGGCCTCTTCCG
CGTCTTCGCCTTCGCCCTCAGACGAGTCGGATCTCCCTTTGGGCCGCCTCCCCGCCTGGAATTCGAGCTC
GGTACGATCAGCCTCGACTGTGCCTTCTAGTTGCCAGCCATCTGTTGTTTGCCCCTCCCCCGTGCCTTCC
TTGACCCTGGAAGGTGCCACTCCCACTGTCCTTTCCTAATAAAATGAGGAAATTGCATCGCATTGTCTGA
GTAGGTGTCATTCTATTCTGGGGGGTGGGGTGGGGCAGGACAGCAAGGGGGAGGATTGGGAAGACAATAG
CCCAGCTTTTGTTCCCTTTAGTGAGGGTTAATTGCGCGCTTGGCGTAATCATGGTCATAGCTGTTTCCTG
TGTGAAATTGTTATCCGCTAATTCACTCCTCAGGTGCAGGCTGCCTATCAGAAGGTGGTGGCTGGTGTGG
CCAATGCCCTGGCTCACAAATACCACTGAGATCGATCTTTTTCCCTCTGCCAAAAATTATGGGGACATCA
TGAAGCCCCTTGAGCATCTGACTTCTGGCTAATAAAGGAAATTTATTTTCATTGCAATAGTGTGTTGGAA
TTTTTTGTGTCTCTCACTCGGAAGGACATATGGGAGGGCAAATCATTTAAAACATCAGAATGAGTATTTG
GTTTAGAGTTTGGCAACATATGCCCATATGCTGGCTGCCATGAACAAAGGTTGGCTATAAAGAGGTCATC
AGTATATGAAACAGCCCCCTGCTGTCCATTCCTTATTCCATAGAAAAGCCTTGACTTGAGGTTAGATTTT
TTTTATATTTTGTTTTGTGTTATTTTTTTCTTTAACATCCCTAAAATTTTCCTTACATGTTTTACTAGCC
AGATTTTTCCTCCTCTCCTGACTACTCCCAGTCATAGCTGTCCCTCTTCTCTTATGGAGATCCCTCGACC
TGCAGCCCAAGCTTGGCGTAATCATGGTCATAGCTGTTTCCTGTGTGAAATTGTTATCCGCTCACAATTC
CACACAACATACGAGCCGGAAGCATAAAGTGTAAAGCCTGGGGTGCCTAATGAGTGAGCTAACTCACATT
AATTGCGTTGCGCTCACTGCCCGCTTTCCAGTCGGGAAACCTGTCGTGCCAGCGGATCCGCATCTCAATT
AGTCAGCAACCATAGTCCCGCCCCTAACTCCGCCCATCCCGCCCCTAACTCCGCCCAGTTCCGCCCATTC
TCCGCCCCATGGCTGACTAATTTTTTTTATTTATGCAGAGGCCGAGGCCGCCTCGGCCTCTGAGCTATTC
CAGAAGTAGTGAGGAGGCTTTTTTGGAGGCCTAGGCTTTTGCAAAAAGCTAACTTGTTTATTGCAGCTTA
TAATGGTTACAAATAAAGCAATAGCATCACAAATTTCACAAATAAAGCATTTTTTTCACTGCATTCTAGT
TGTGGTTTGTCCAAACTCATCAATGTATCTTATCATGTCTGGATCCGCTGCATTAATGAATCGGCCAACG
CGCGGGGAGAGGCGGTTTGCGTATTGGGCGCTCTTCCGCTTCCTCGCTCACTGACTCGCTGCGCTCGGTC
GTTCGGCTGCGGCGAGCGGTATCAGCTCACTCAAAGGCGGTAATACGGTTATCCACAGAATCAGGGGATA
ACGCAGGAAAGAACATGTGAGCAAAAGGCCAGCAAAAGGCCAGGAACCGTAAAAAGGCCGCGTTGCTGGC
GTTTTTCCATAGGCTCCGCCCCCCTGACGAGCATCACAAAAATCGACGCTCAAGTCAGAGGTGGCGAAAC
CCGACAGGACTATAAAGATACCAGGCGTTTCCCCCTGGAAGCTCCCTCGTGCGCTCTCCTGTTCCGACCC
TGCCGCTTACCGGATACCTGTCCGCCTTTCTCCCTTCGGGAAGCGTGGCGCTTTCTCATAGCTCACGCTG
TAGGTATCTCAGTTCGGTGTAGGTCGTTCGCTCCAAGCTGGGCTGTGTGCACGAACCCCCCGTTCAGCCC
GACCGCTGCGCCTTATCCGGTAACTATCGTCTTGAGTCCAACCCGGTAAGACACGACTTATCGCCACTGG
CAGCAGCCACTGGTAACAGGATTAGCAGAGCGAGGTATGTAGGCGGTGCTACAGAGTTCTTGAAGTGGTG
GCCTAACTACGGCTACACTAGAAGAACAGTATTTGGTATCTGCGCTCTGCTGAAGCCAGTTACCTTCGGA
AAAAGAGTTGGTAGCTCTTGATCCGGCAAACAAACCACCGCTGGTAGCGGTGGTTTTTTTGTTTGCAAGC
AGCAGATTACGCGCAGAAAAAAAGGATCTCAAGAAGATCCTTTGATCTTTTCTACGGGGTCTGACGCTCA
GTGGAACGAAAACTCACGTTAAGGGATTTTGGTCATGAGATTATCAAAAAGGATCTTCACCTAGATCCTT
TTAAATTAAAAATGAAGTTTTAAATCAATCTAAAGTATATATGAGTAAACTTGGTCTGACAGTTACCAAT
GCTTAATCAGTGAGGCACCTATCTCAGCGATCTGTCTATTTCGTTCATCCATAGTTGCCTGACTCCCCGT
CGTGTAGATAACTACGATACGGGAGGGCTTACCATCTGGCCCCAGTGCTGCAATGATACCGCGAGAC
